>Addgene plasmid #49566 | GST-Rab4A | depositor full sequence | sequence record 73955 | GST-Rab4A sequence 5611 bps
ACGTTATCGACTGCACGGTGCACCAATGCTTCTGGCGTCAGGCAGCCATCGGAAGCTGTGGTATGGCTGT
GCAGGTCGTAAATCACTGCATAATTCGTGTCGCTCAAGGCGCACTCCCGTTCTGGATAATGTTTTTTGCG
CCGACATCATAACGGTTCTGGCAAATATTCTGAAATGAGCTGTTGACAATTAATCATCGGCTCGTATAAT
GTGTGGAATTGTGAGCGGATAACAATTTCACACAGGAAACAGTATTCATGTCCCCTATACTAGGTTATTG
GAAAATTAAGGGCCTTGTGCAACCCACTCGACTTCTTTTGGAATATCTTGAAGAAAAATATGAAGAGCAT
TTGTATGAGCGCGATGAAGGTGATAAATGGCGAAACAAAAAGTTTGAATTGGGTTTGGAGTTTCCCAATC
TTCCTTATTATATTGATGGTGATGTTAAATTAACACAGTCTATGGCCATCATACGTTATATAGCTGACAA
GCACAACATGTTGGGTGGTTGTCCAAAAGAGCGTGCAGAGATTTCAATGCTTGAAGGAGCGGTTTTGGAT
ATTAGATACGGTGTTTCGAGAATTGCATATAGTAAAGACTTTGAAACTCTCAAAGTTGATTTTCTTAGCA
AGCTACCTGAAATGCTGAAAATGTTCGAAGATCGTTTATGTCATAAAACATATTTAAATGGTGATCATGT
AACCCATCCTGACTTCATGTTGTATGACGCTCTTGATGTTGTTTTATACATGGACCCAATGTGCCTGGAT
GCGTTCCCAAAATTAGTTTGTTTTAAAAAACGTATTGAAGCTATCCCACAAATTGATAAGTACTTGAAAT
CCAGCAAGTATATAGCATGGCCTTTGCAGGGCTGGCAAGCCACGTTTGGTGGTGGCGACCATCCTCCAAA
ATCGGATCTGGTTCCGCGTGGATCCACCATGTCGCAGACGGCCATGTCCGAAACCTACGATTTTTTGTTT
AAGTTCTTGGTTATTGGAAATGCAGGAACTGGCAAATCTTGCTTACTTCATCAGTTTATTGAAAAAAAAT
TCAAAGATGACTCAAATCATACAATAGGAGTGGAATTTGGTTCAAAGATAATAAATGTTGGTGGTAAATA
TGTAAAGTTACAAATATGGGATACAGCAGGACAAGAACGATTCAGGTCCGTGACGAGAAGTTATTACCGA
GGCGCGGCCGGGGCTCTCCTCGTCTATGATATCACCAGCCGAGAAACCTACAATGCGCTTACTAATTGGT
TAACAGATGCCCGAATGCTAGCGAGCCAGAACATTGTGATCATCCTTTGTGGAAACAAGAAGGACCTGGA
TGCAGATCGTGAAGTTACCTTCTTAGAAGCCTCCAGATTTGCTCAAGAAAATGAGCTGATGTTTTTGGAA
ACAAGTGCGCTCACAGGGGAGAATGTAGAAGAGGCTTTTGTACAGTGTGCAAGAAAAATACTTAACAAAA
TCGAATCAGGTGAGCTGGACCCAGAAAGAATGGGCTCAGGTATTCAGTACGGAGATGCTGCCTTGAGACA
GCTGAGGTCACCGCGGCGCGCACAGGCCCCGAACGCTCAGGAGTGTGGTTGTTAGCTCGAGCGGCCGCAT
CGTGACTGACTGACGATCTGCCTCGCGCGTTTCGGTGATGACGGTGAAAACCTCTGACACATGCAGCTCC
CGGAGACGGTCACAGCTTGTCTGTAAGCGGATGCCGGGAGCAGACAAGCCCGTCAGGGCGCGTCAGCGGG
TGTTGGCGGGTGTCGGGGCGCAGCCATGACCCAGTCACGTAGCGATAGCGGAGTGTATAATTCTTGAAGA
CGAAAGGGCCTCGTGATACGCCTATTTTTATAGGTTAATGTCATGATAATAATGGTTTCTTAGACGTCAG
GTGGCACTTTTCGGGGAAATGTGCGCGGAACCCCTATTTGTTTATTTTTCTAAATACATTCAAATATGTA
TCCGCTCATGAGACAATAACCCTGATAAATGCTTCAATAATATTGAAAAAGGAAGAGTATGAGTATTCAA
CATTTCCGTGTCGCCCTTATTCCCTTTTTTGCGGCATTTTGCCTTCCTGTTTTTGCTCACCCAGAAACGC
TGGTGAAAGTAAAAGATGCTGAAGATCAGTTGGGTGCACGAGTGGGTTACATCGAACTGGATCTCAACAG
CGGTAAGATCCTTGAGAGTTTTCGCCCCGAAGAACGTTTTCCAATGATGAGCACTTTTAAAGTTCTGCTA
TGTGGCGCGGTATTATCCCGTGTTGACGCCGGGCAAGAGCAACTCGGTCGCCGCATACACTATTCTCAGA
ATGACTTGGTTGAGTACTCACCAGTCACAGAAAAGCATCTTACGGATGGCATGACAGTAAGAGAATTATG
CAGTGCTGCCATAACCATGAGTGATAACACTGCGGCCAACTTACTTCTGACAACGATCGGAGGACCGAAG
GAGCTAACCGCTTTTTTGCACAACATGGGGGATCATGTAACTCGCCTTGATCGTTGGGAACCGGAGCTGA
ATGAAGCCATACCAAACGACGAGCGTGACACCACGATGCCTGCAGCAATGGCAACAACGTTGCGCAAACT
ATTAACTGGCGAACTACTTACTCTAGCTTCCCGGCAACAATTAATAGACTGGATGGAGGCGGATAAAGTT
GCAGGACCACTTCTGCGCTCGGCCCTTCCGGCTGGCTGGTTTATTGCTGATAAATCTGGAGCCGGTGAGC
GTGGGTCTCGCGGTATCATTGCAGCACTGGGGCCAGATGGTAAGCCCTCCCGTATCGTAGTTATCTACAC
GACGGGGAGTCAGGCAACTATGGATGAACGAAATAGACAGATCGCTGAGATAGGTGCCTCACTGATTAAG
CATTGGTAACTGTCAGACCAAGTTTACTCATATATACTTTAGATTGATTTAAAACTTCATTTTTAATTTA
AAAGGATCTAGGTGAAGATCCTTTTTGATAATCTCATGACCAAAATCCCTTAACGTGAGTTTTCGTTCCA
CTGAGCGTCAGACCCCGTAGAAAAGATCAAAGGATCTTCTTGAGATCCTTTTTTTCTGCGCGTAATCTGC
TGCTTGCAAACAAAAAAACCACCGCTACCAGCGGTGGTTTGTTTGCCGGATCAAGAGCTACCAACTCTTT
TTCCGAAGGTAACTGGCTTCAGCAGAGCGCAGATACCAAATACTGTCCTTCTAGTGTAGCCGTAGTTAGG
CCACCACTTCAAGAACTCTGTAGCACCGCCTACATACCTCGCTCTGCTAATCCTGTTACCAGTGGCTGCT
GCCAGTGGCGATAAGTCGTGTCTTACCGGGTTGGACTCAAGACGATAGTTACCGGATAAGGCGCAGCGGT
CGGGCTGAACGGGGGGTTCGTGCACACAGCCCAGCTTGGAGCGAACGACCTACACCGAACTGAGATACCT
ACAGCGTGAGCTATGAGAAAGCGCCACGCTTCCCGAAGGGAGAAAGGCGGACAGGTATCCGGTAAGCGGC
AGGGTCGGAACAGGAGAGCGCACGAGGGAGCTTCCAGGGGGAAACGCCTGGTATCTTTATAGTCCTGTCG
GGTTTCGCCACCTCTGACTTGAGCGTCGATTTTTGTGATGCTCGTCAGGGGGGCGGAGCCTATGGAAAAA
CGCCAGCAACGCGGCCTTTTTACGGTTCCTGGCCTTTTGCTGGCCTTTTGCTCACATGTTCTTTCCTGCG
TTATCCCCTGATTCTGTGGATAACCGTATTACCGCCTTTGAGTGAGCTGATACCGCTCGCCGCAGCCGAA
CGACCGAGCGCAGCGAGTCAGTGAGCGAGGAAGCGGAAGAGCGCCTGATGCGGTATTTTCTCCTTACGCA
TCTGTGCGGTATTTCACACCGCATAAATTCCGACACCATCGAATGGTGCAAAACCTTTCGCGGTATGGCA
TGATAGCGCCCGGAAGAGAGTCAATTCAGGGTGGTGAATGTGAAACCAGTAACGTTATACGATGTCGCAG
AGTATGCCGGTGTCTCTTATCAGACCGTTTCCCGCGTGGTGAACCAGGCCAGCCACGTTTCTGCGAAAAC
GCGGGAAAAAGTGGAAGCGGCGATGGCGGAGCTGAATTACATTCCCAACCGCGTGGCACAACAACTGGCG
GGCAAACAGTCGTTGCTGATTGGCGTTGCCACCTCCAGTCTGGCCCTGCACGCGCCGTCGCAAATTGTCG
CGGCGATTAAATCTCGCGCCGATCAACTGGGTGCCAGCGTGGTGGTGTCGATGGTAGAACGAAGCGGCGT
CGAAGCCTGTAAAGCGGCGGTGCACAATCTTCTCGCGCAACGCGTCAGTGGGCTGATCATTAACTATCCG
CTGGATGACCAGGATGCCATTGCTGTGGAAGCTGCCTGCACTAATGTTCCGGCGTTATTTCTTGATGTCT
CTGACCAGACACCCATCAACAGTATTATTTTCTCCCATGAAGACGGTACGCGACTGGGCGTGGAGCATCT
GGTCGCATTGGGTCACCAGCAAATCGCGCTGTTAGCGGGCCCATTAAGTTCTGTCTCGGCGCGTCTGCGT
CTGGCTGGCTGGCATAAATATCTCACTCGCAATCAAATTCAGCCGATAGCGGAACGGGAAGGCGACTGGA
GTGCCATGTCCGGTTTTCAACAAACCATGCAAATGCTGAATGAGGGCATCGTTCCCACTGCGATGCTGGT
TGCCAACGATCAGATGGCGCTGGGCGCAATGCGCGCCATTACCGAGTCCGGGCTGCGCGTTGGTGCGGAT
ATCTCGGTAGTGGGATACGACGATACCGAAGACAGCTCATGTTATATCCCGCCGTTAACCACCATCAAAC
AGGATTTTCGCCTGCTGGGGCAAACCAGCGTGGACCGCTTGCTGCAACTCTCTCAGGGCCAGGCGGTGAA
GGGCAATCAGCTGTTGCCCGTCTCACTGGTGAAAAGAAAAACCACCCTGGCGCCCAATACGCAAACCGCC
TCTCCCCGCGCGTTGGCCGATTCATTAATGCAGCTGGCACGACAGGTTTCCCGACTGGAAAGCGGGCAGT
GAGCGCAACGCAATTAATGTGAGTTAGCTCACTCATTAGGCACCCCAGGCTTTACACTTTATGCTTCCGG
CTCGTATGTTGTGTGGAATTGTGAGCGGATAACAATTTCACACAGGAAACAGCTATGACCATGATTACGG
ATTCACTGGCCGTCGTTTTACAACGTCGTGACTGGGAAAACCCTGGCGTTACCCAACTTAATCGCCTTGC
AGCACATCCCCCTTTCGCCAGCTGGCGTAATAGCGAAGAGGCCCGCACCGATCGCCCTTCCCAACAGTTG
CGCAGCCTGAATGGCGAATGGCGCTTTGCCTGGTTTCCGGCACCAGAAGCGGTGCCGGAAAGCTGGCTGG
AGTGCGATCTTCCTGAGGCCGATACTGTCGTCGTCCCCTCAAACTGGCAGATGCACGGTTACGATGCGCC
CATCTACACCAACGTAACCTATCCCATTACGGTCAATCCGCCGTTTGTTCCCACGGAGAATCCGACGGGT
TGTTACTCGCTCACATTTAATGTTGATGAAAGCTGGCTACAGGAAGGCCAGACGCGAATTATTTTTGATG
GCGTTGGAATT
Features (pLannotate 1.2.2; 17 found; start..end, strand, type, name):
      6..107     -  CDS            yciV (fragment): RNAAM_ECOLI - Also known as trpH From Escherichia coli (strain K12).
    183..211     +  promoter       tac promoter: strong E. coli promoter; hybrid between the trp and lac UV5 promoters
    219..235     +  protein_bind   lac operator: The lac repressor binds to the lac operator to inhibit transcription in E. coli. This inhibition can be relieved by adding lactose or isopropyl-β-D-thiogalactopyranoside (IPTG). lac repressor encoded by lacI
    258..911     +  CDS            GST26_SCHJA: Experimental evidence at protein level: Swiss-Prot protein existence level 1. GST isoenzymes appear to play a central role in the parasite detoxification system. Other functions are also suspected including a role in increasing the solubility of haematin in the parasite gut. From Schistosoma japonicum (Blood fluke).
    939..1592    +  CDS            RAB4A: RAB4A_HUMAN - Also known as RAB4. Experimental evidence at protein level: Swiss-Prot protein existence level 1. Small GTPase which cycles between an active GTP-bound and an inactive GDP-bound state (PubMed:15907487, PubMed:16034420). Involved in protein transport (PubMed:29425100). Plays a role in vesicular traffic. Mediates VEGFR2 endosomal trafficking to enhance VEGFR2 signaling (PubMed:29425100). Acts as a regulator of platelet alpha- granule release during activation and aggregation of platelets (By similarity). From Homo sapiens (Human).
   1628..1667    +  CDS            rop (fragment): Rop protein, which maintains plasmids at low copy number; rop
   1769..1809    +  misc_feature   bom (fragment): basis of mobility region from pBR322
   1914..2018    +  promoter       AmpR promoter: bla
   2019..2879    +  CDS            AmpR: β-lactamase; bla; confers resistance to ampicillin, carbenicillin, and related antibiotics
   3050..3638    +  rep_origin     ori: high-copy-number ColE1/pMB1/pBR322/pUC origin of replication
   3824..3875    -  misc_feature   bom (fragment): basis of mobility region from pBR322
   3882..3959    +  promoter       lacIq promoter: lacI (mutant); In the lacIq allele, a single base change in the promoter boosts expression of the lacI gene about 10-fold.
   3960..5042    +  CDS            lacI: lac repressor; lacI; The lac repressor binds to the lac operator to inhibit transcription in E. coli. This inhibition can be relieved by adding lactose or isopropyl-β-D-thiogalactopyranoside (IPTG).
   5055..5076    +  protein_bind   CAP binding site: CAP binding activates transcription in the presence of cAMP. E. coli catabolite activator protein
   5091..5121    +  promoter       lac promoter: promoter for the E. coli lac operon
   5129..5145    +  protein_bind   lac operator: The lac repressor binds to the lac operator to inhibit transcription in E. coli. This inhibition can be relieved by adding lactose or isopropyl-β-D-thiogalactopyranoside (IPTG). lac repressor encoded by lacI
   5165..5338    +  CDS            lacZα: LacZα fragment of β-galactosidase; lacZ fragment
