[The description below was written by a language model from this plasmid's Addgene catalogue record and pLannotate feature annotations shown in this document.]
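Description:
GST-Rab4A is a bacterial expression plasmid built on the pGEX-4T-1 backbone for producing human Rab4A as a glutathione S-transferase fusion protein in E. coli. It replicates from a high-copy ColE1/pMB1-type origin and is selected with ampicillin through the β-lactamase (AmpR) gene and its native promoter. The catalogue lists a total size of about 5.4 kb with a roughly 600 bp insert, while the deposited full sequence is 5,611 nt with a Rab4A coding region of about 650 bp, so the catalogue figures are best read as approximations.

The expression cassette is driven by the tac promoter, a strong trp/lac hybrid, followed by a lac operator. The plasmid carries its own lacI gene under the lacIq promoter, so abundant lac repressor keeps transcription off until IPTG is added. Downstream lies the Schistosoma japonicum GST coding sequence, and after a short linker comes the RAB4A open reading frame, cloned between BamHI and XhoI sites that both remain intact, placing GST at the N terminus of the GTPase. The insert was derived from a commercial pcDNA3.1-based Rab4A cDNA clone. Other annotated elements (rop and bom fragments, a yciV fragment, and a lac promoter/operator with lacZα) are backbone remnants with no role in expression.

Rab4A is a small GTPase that cycles between GTP- and GDP-bound states and regulates vesicular and endosomal trafficking. The GST moiety allows purification on glutathione resin and use of the fusion as bait in pull-down assays. The associated publication examined the interaction of a Chlamydia pneumoniae inclusion membrane protein with multiple Rab GTPases.
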