Addgene plasmid #49566: GST-Rab4A
Purpose: expresses GST-Rab4A in E. coli
Depositing lab: Marci Scidmore. Publication: Chlamydia pneumoniae inclusion membrane protein Cpn0585 interacts with multiple Rab GTPases. Cortes C, Rzomp KA, Tvinnereim A, Scidmore MA, Wizel B. Infect Immun. 2007 Dec;75(12):5586-96. Epub 2007 Oct 1. 10.1128/IAI.01020-07 PubMed 17908815.
Backbone
  Vector backbone: pGEX-4T-1
  Backbone manufacturer: Amersham
  Backbone size w/o insert (bp): 4900
  Total vector size (bp): 5400
  Vector type: Bacterial Expression
Growth in bacteria
  Bacterial resistance: Ampicillin, 100 μg/mL
  Growth temperature: 37°C
  Growth strain: DH5alpha
  Copy number: High Copy
Gene/Insert
  Gene/Insert name: Rab4A
  Species: H. sapiens (human)
  Insert size (bp): 600
  GenBank ID: AF498934
  Entrez Gene: RAB4A (a.k.a. HRES-1, HRES-1/RAB4, HRES1, RAB4)
  Promoter: tac inducible with IPTG
  Tag / fusion protein: GST (N terminal on insert)
  Cloning method: Restriction Enzyme; 5′ cloning site BamHI (not destroyed); 3′ cloning site XhoI (not destroyed)
  Sequencing primers: 5′ pGEX Fwd (GGGCTGGCAAGCCACGTTTGGTG)
Resource information
  A portion of this plasmid was derived from a plasmid made by: Rab4A generated from pCDNA3.1+Rab4A purchased from Missouri S&T cDNA Resource Center
Terms and licenses: Academic/Nonprofit Terms; Industry Terms: Not Available to Industry
How to cite: GST-Rab4A was a gift from Marci Scidmore (Addgene plasmid # 49566)
