>Addgene plasmid #49566 | GST-Rab4A | addgene partial sequence | sequence record 75878 | pGEX-5 5'-GGGCTGGCAAGCCACGTTTGGTG-3'
AATCGGATCTGGTTCCGCGTGGATCCACCATGTCGCAGACGGCCATGTCCGAAACCTACGATTTTTTGTT
TAAGTTCTTGGTTATTGGAAATGCAGGAACTGGCAAATCTTGCTTACTTCATCAGTTTATTGAAAAAAAA
TTCAAAGATGACTCAAATCATACAATAGGAGTGGAATTTGGTTCAAAGATAATAAATGTTGGTGGTAAAT
ATGTAAAGTTACAAATATGGGATACAGCAGGACAAGAACGATTCAGGTCCGTGACGAGAAGTTATTACCG
AGGCGCGGCCGGGGCTCTCCTCGTCTATGATATCACCAGCCGAGAAACCTACAATGCGCTTACTAATTGG
TTAACAGATGCCCGAATGCTAGCGAGCCAGAACATTGTGATCATCCTTTGTGGAAACAAGAAGGACCTGG
ATGCAGATCGTGAAGTTACCTTCTTAGAAGCCTCCAGATTTGCTCAAGAAAATGAGCTGATGTTTTTGGA
AACAAGTGCGCTCACAGGGGAGAATGTAGAAGAGGCTTTTGTACAGTGTGCAAGAAAAATACTTAACAAA
ATCGAATCAGGTGAGCTGGACCCAGAAAGAATGGGCTCAGGTATTCAGTACGGAGATGCTGCCTTGAGAC
AGCTGAGGTCACCGCGGCGCGCACAGGCCCCGAACGCTCAGGAGTGTGGTTGTTAGCTCGAGCGGCCGCA
TCGTGACTGACTGACGATCTGCCTCGCGCGTTTCGGTGATGACGGTGAAAACCTCTGACACATGCAGCTC
CCGGAGACGGTCACAGCTTGTCTGTAAGCGGATGCCGGGAGCAGACAAGCCCGTCAGGGCGCGTCAGCGG
GTGTTGGCGGGTGTCGGGGCGCAGCCATGACCCAGTCACGTAGCGATAGCGGAGTGTATAATTCTTGAAG
ACGAAAGGGCCTCGTGATACGCCTATTTTTATAGGTTAATGTCATGATAATAATGGTTTCTTAGACGTCA
GGTGGCACTTTTCGGGGAAATGTGCGCGGAACCCCTATTTGTTTATTTTTCTAAATACATTCAAATATGT
ATCCGCTCATGAGACAATAACCCTGATAAATGCTTCAATAATATTGAA
